>Addgene plasmid #134165 | pJM134 | addgene full sequence | sequence record 271474 | Addgene NGS Result
CGAAGCCGCGCGTCTTGTCTGCTGCAGCGCTGCAGCATCGTTCTGTGTTGTCTCTGTCTGACTGTGTTTC
TGTATTTGTCTGAAAATTAGGGCCAGACTGTTACCACTCCCTTAAGTTTGACCTTAGGTCACTGGAAAGA
TGTCGAGCGGATCGCTCACAACCAGTCGGTAGATGTCAAGAAGAGACGTTGGGTTACCTTCTGCTCTGCA
GAATGGCCAACCTTTAACGTCGGATGGCCGCGAGACGGCACCTTTAACCGAGACCTCATCACCCAGGTTA
AGATCAAGGTCTTTTCACCTGGCCCGCATGGACACCCAGACCAGGTCCCCTACATCGTGACCTGGGAAGC
CTTGGCTTTTGACCCCCCTCCCTGGGTCAAGCCCTTTGTACACCCTAAGCCTCCGCCTCCTCTTCCTCCA
TCCGCCCCGTCTCTCCCCCTTGAACCTCCTCGTTCGACCCCGCCTCGATCCTCCCTTTATCCAGCCCTCA
CTCCTTCTCTAGGCGCCGGCCGGATCCCAGTGTGGTGGTACGCTACCGGTCGCCACCATGGTGAGCAAGG
GCGAGGAGCTGTTCACCGGGGTGGTGCCCATCCTGGTCGAGCTGGACGGCGACGTAAACGGCCACAAGTT
CAGCGTGTCCGGCGAGGGCGAGGGCGATGCCACCTACGGCAAGCTGACCCTGAAGTTCATCTGCACCACC
GGCAAGCTGCCCGTGCCCTGGCCCACCCTCGTGACCACCCTGACCTACGGCGTGCAGTGCTTCAGCCGCT
ACCCCGACCACATGAAGCAGCACGACTTCTTCAAGTCCGCCATGCCCGAAGGCTACGTCCAGGAGCGCAC
CATCTTCTTCAAGGACGACGGCAACTACAAGACCCGCGCCGAGGTGAAGTTCGAGGGCGACACCCTGGTG
AACCGCATCGAGCTGAAGGGCATCGACTTCAAGGAGGACGGCAACATCCTGGGGCACAAGCTGGAGTACA
ACTACAACAGCCACAACGTCTATATCATGGCCGACAAGCAGAAGAACGGCATCAAGGTGAACTTCAAGAT
CCGCCACAACATCGAGGACGGCAGCGTGCAGCTCGCCGACCACTACCAGCAGAACACCCCCATCGGCGAC
GGCCCCGTGCTGCTGCCCGACAACCACTACCTGAGCACCCAGTCCGCCCTGAGCAAAGACCCCAACGAGA
AGCGCGATCACATGGTCCTGCTGGAGTTCGTGACCGCCGCCGGGATCACTCTCGGCATGGACGAGCTGTA
CAAGTCCGGAGGGGATCGGTGGAGCTCCACCGGTGGCGGCCGCTCTAGAGAGAATCTTTATTTTCAGGGC
GCCGCCAAATTCAAAGAAACCGCTGCTGCTAAATTCGAACGCCAGCACATGGACAGCGGAGGTGGAGGTA
CTAGTCTCGAGATGGAGGACTCCGGAAAGACTTTCAGCTCCGAGGAGGAAGAAGCTAACTATTGGAAAGA
TCTGGCGATGACCTACAAACAGAGGGCAGAAAATACGCAAGAGGAACTCCGAGAATTCCAGGAGGGAAGC
CGAGAATATGAAGCTGAATTGGAGACGCAGCTGCAACAAATTGAAACCAGGAACAGAGACCTCCTGTCCG
AAAATAACCGCCTTCGCATGGAGCTGGAAACCATCAAGGAGAAGTTTGAAGTGCAGCACTCTGAAGGCTA
CCGGCAGATCTCAGCCTTGGAGGATGACCTCGCGCAGACCAAAGCCATTAAAGACCAATTGCAGAAATAC
ATCAGAGAGCTGGAGCAAGCAAATGACGACCTGGAAAGAGCCAAGCGCGCCACGATCATGTCTCTCGAAG
ACTTTGAGCAGCGCTTGAATCAGGCCATCGAAAGAAATGCCTTCCTGGAAAGTGAACTTGATGAAAAAGA
GAATCTCCTGGAATCTGTTCAGAGACTGAAGGATGAAGCCAGAGATTTGCGGCAGGAACTGGCCGTGCAG
CAGAAGCAGGAGAAACCCAGGACCCCCATGCCCAGCTCAGTGGAAGCTGAGAGGACAGACACAGCTGTGC
AGGCCACGGGCTCCGTGCCGTCCACGCCCATTGCTCACCGAGGACCAAGCTCAAGTTTAAACACACCTGG
GAGCTTCAGACGTGGCCTGGACGACTCCACCGGGGGGACCCCCCTCACACCTGCGGCCCGGATATCAGCC
CTCAACATTGTGGGAGACCTACTGCGGAAAGTCGGGGCACTGGAGTCCAAACTCGCTTCCTGCCGGAACC
TCGTGTACGATCAGTCCCCAAACCGAACAGGTGGCCCAGCCTCTGGGCGGAGCAGCAAGAACAGAGATGG
CGGGGAGAGACGGCCAAGCAGCACCAGCGTGCCTTTGGGTGATAAGGGGTTGGGCAAGCGGCTGGAGTTC
GGCAAGCCCCCTAGCCACATGTGACCGCGGGCCCGGGATCCACCGGATCTAGATAACTGATCATAATCAG
CCATACCACATTTGTAGAGGTTTTACTTGCTTTAAAAAACCTCCCACACCTCCCCCTGAACCTGAAACAT
AAAATGAATGCAATTCGCCAGCACAGTGGTCGACCCTGTGGAATGTGTGTCAGTTAGGGTGTGGAAAGTC
CCCAGGCTCCCCAGCAGGCAGAAGTATGCAAAGCATGCATCTCAATTAGTCAGCAACCAGGTGTGGAAAG
TCCCCAGGCTCCCCAGCAGGCAGAAGTATGCAAAGCATGCATCTCAATTAGTCAGCAACCATAGTCCCGC
CCCTAACTCCGCCCATCCCGCCCCTAACTCCGCCCAGTTCCGCCCATTCTCCGCCCCATGGCTGACTAAT
TTTTTTTATTTATGCAGAGGCCGAGGCCGCCTCGGCCTCTGAGCTATTCCAGAAGTAGTGAGGAGGCTTT
TTTGGAGGCCTAGGCTTTTGCAAAAAGCTTCATGGCCAAGCCTTTGTCTCAAGAAGAATCCACCCTCATT
GAAAGAGCAACGGCTACAATCAACAGCATCCCCATCTCTGAAGACTACAGCGTCGCCAGCGCAGCTCTCT
CTAGCGACGGCCGCATCTTCACTGGTGTCAATGTATATCATTTTACTGGGGGACCTTGTGCAGAACTCGT
GGTGCTGGGCACTGCTGCTGCTGCGGCAGCTGGCAACCTGACTTGTATCGTCGCGATCGGAAATGAGAAC
AGGGGCATCTTGAGCCCCTGCGGACGGTGCCGACAGGTGCTTCTCGATCTGCATCCTGGGATCAAAGCCA
TAGTGAAGGACAGTGATGGACAGCCGACGGCAGTTGGGATTCGTGAATTGCTGCCCTCTGGTTATGTGTG
GGAGGGCTAAGATCGATAAAATAAAAGATTTTATTTAGTCTCCAGAAAAAGGGGGGAATGAAAGACCCCA
CCTGTAGGTTTGGCAAGCTAGCTTAAGTAACGCCATTTTGCAAGGCATGGAAAAATACATAACTGAGAAT
AGAGAAGTTCAGATCAAGGTCAGGAACAGATGGAACAGCTGAATATGGGCCAAACAGGATATCTGTGGTA
AGCAGTTCCTGCCCCGGCTCAGGGCCAAGAACAGATGGAACAGCTGAATATGGGCCAAACAGGATATCTG
TGGTAAGCAGTTCCTGCCCCGGCTCAGGGCCAAGAACAGATGGTCCCCAGATGCGGTCCAGCCCTCAGCA
GTTTCTAGAGAACCATCAGATGTTTCCAGGGTGCCCCAAGGACCTGAAATGACCCTGTGCCTTATTTGAA
CTAACCAATCAGTTCGCTTCTCGCTTCTGTTCGCGCGCTTCTGCTCCCCGAGCTCAATAAAAGAGCCCAC
AACCCCTCACTCGGGGCGCCAGTCCTCCGATTGACTGAGTCGCCCGGGTACCCGTGTATCCAATAAACCC
TCTTGCAGTTGCATCCGACTTGTGGTCTCGCTGTTCCTTGGGAGGGTCTCCTCTGAGTGATTGACTACCC
GTCAGCGGGGGTCTTTCACATGCAGCATGTATCAAAATTAATTTGGTTTTTTTTCTTAAGTATTTACATT
AAATGGCCATAGTTGCATTAATGAATCGGCCAACGCGCGGGGAGAGGCGGTTTGCGTATTGGGCGCTCTT
CCGCTTCCTCGCTCACTGACTCGCTGCGCTCGGTCGTTCGGCTGCGGCGAGCGGTATCAGCTCACTCAAA
GGCGGTAATACGGTTATCCACAGAATCAGGGGATAACGCAGGAAAGAACATGTGAGCAAAAGGCCAGCAA
AAGGCCAGGAACCGTAAAAAGGCCGCGTTGCTGGCGTTTTTCCATAGGCTCCGCCCCCCTGACGAGCATC
ACAAAAATCGACGCTCAAGTCAGAGGTGGCGAAACCCGACAGGACTATAAAGATACCAGGCGTTTCCCCC
TGGAAGCTCCCTCGTGCGCTCTCCTGTTCCGACCCTGCCGCTTACCGGATACCTGTCCGCCTTTCTCCCT
TCGGGAAGCGTGGCGCTTTCTCATAGCTCACGCTGTAGGTATCTCAGTTCGGTGTAGGTCGTTCGCTCCA
AGCTGGGCTGTGTGCACGAACCCCCCGTTCAGCCCGACCGCTGCGCCTTATCCGGTAACTATCGTCTTGA
GTCCAACCCGGTAAGACACGACTTATCGCCACTGGCAGCAGCCACTGGTAACAGGATTAGCAGAGCGAGG
TATGTAGGCGGTGCTACAGAGTTCTTGAAGTGGTGGCCTAACTACGGCTACACTAGAAGAACAGTATTTG
GTATCTGCGCTCTGCTGAAGCCAGTTACCTTCGGAAAAAGAGTTGGTAGCTCTTGATCCGGCAAACAAAC
CACCGCTGGTAGCGGTGGTTTTTTTGTTTGCAAGCAGCAGATTACGCGCAGAAAAAAAGGATCTCAAGAA
GATCCTTTGATCTTTTCTACGGGGTCTGACGCTCAGTGGAACGAAAACTCACGTTAAGGGATTTTGGTCA
TGAGATTATCAAAAAGGATCTTCACCTAGATCCTTTTGCGGCCGCAAATCAATCTAAAGTATATATGAGT
AAACTTGGTCTGACAGTTACCAATGCTTAATCAGTGAGGCACCTATCTCAGCGATCTGTCTATTTCGTTC
ATCCATAGTTGCCTGACTCCCCGTCGTGTAGATAACTACGATACGGGAGGGCTTACCATCTGGCCCCAGT
GCTGCAATGATACCGCGAGACCCACGCTCACCGGCTCCAGATTTATCAGCAATAAACCAGCCAGCCGGAA
GGGCCGAGCGCAGAAGTGGTCCTGCAACTTTATCCGCCTCCATCCAGTCTATTAATTGTTGCCGGGAAGC
TAGAGTAAGTAGTTCGCCAGTTAATAGTTTGCGCAACGTTGTTGCCATTGCTACAGGCATCGTGGTGTCA
CGCTCGTCGTTTGGTATGGCTTCATTCAGCTCCGGTTCCCAACGATCAAGGCGAGTTACATGATCCCCCA
TGTTGTGCAAAAAAGCGGTTAGCTCCTTCGGTCCTCCGATCGTTGTCAGAAGTAAGTTGGCCGCAGTGTT
ATCACTCATGGTTATGGCAGCACTGCATAATTCTCTTACTGTCATGCCATCCGTAAGATGCTTTTCTGTG
ACTGGTGAGTACTCAACCAAGTCATTCTGAGAATAGTGTATGCGGCGACCGAGTTGCTCTTGCCCGGCGT
CAATACGGGATAATACCGCGCCACATAGCAGAACTTTAAAAGTGCTCATCATTGGAAAACGTTCTTCGGG
GCGAAAACTCTCAAGGATCTTACCGCTGTTGAGATCCAGTTCGATGTAACCCACTCGTGCACCCAACTGA
TCTTCAGCATCTTTTACTTTCACCAGCGTTTCTGGGTGAGCAAAAACAGGAAGGCAAAATGCCGCAAAAA
AGGGAATAAGGGCGACACGGAAATGTTGAATACTCATACTCTTCCTTTTTCAATATTATTGAAGCATTTA
TCAGGGTTATTGTCTCATGAGCGGATACATATTTGAATGTATTTAGAAAAATAAACAAATAGGGGTTCCG
CGCACATTTCCCCGAAAAGTGCCACCTGCAGCCTGAATATGGGCCAAACAGGATATCTGTGGTAAGCAGT
TCCTGCCCCGGCTCAGGGCCAAGAACAGATGGAACAGCTGAATATGGGCCAAACAGGATATCTGTGGTAA
GCAGTTCCTGCCCCGGCTCAGGGCCAAGAACAGATGGTCCCCAGATGCGGTCCAGCCCTCAGCAGTTTCT
AGAGAACCATCAGATGTTTCCAGGGTGCCCCAAGGACCTGAAATGACCCTGTGCCTTATTTGAACTAACC
AATCAGTTCGCTTCTCGCTTCTGTTCGCGCGCTTCTGCTCCCCGAGCTCAATAAAAGAGCCCACAACCCC
TCACTCGGGGCGCCAGTCCTCCGATTGACTGAGTCGCCCGGGTACCCGTGTATCCAATAAACCCTCTTGC
AGTTGCATCCGACTTGTGGTCTCGCTGTTCCTTGGGAGGGTCTCCTCTGAGTGATTGACTACCCGTCAGC
GGGGGTCTTTCATTTGGGGGCTCGTCCGGGATCGGGAGACCCCTGCCCAGGGACCACCGACCCACCACCG
GGAGGCAAGCTGGCCAGCAACTTATCTGTGTCTGTCCGATTGTCTAGTGTCTATGACTGATTTTATGCGC
CTGCGTCGGTACTAGTTAGCTAACTAGCTCTGTATCTGGCGGACCCGTGGTGGAACTGACGAGTTCTGAA
CACCCGGCCGCAACCCTGGGAGACGTCCCAGGGACTTTGGGGGCCGTTTTTGTGGCCCGACCTGAGGAAG
GGAGTCGATGTGGAATCCGACCCCGTCAGGATATGTGGTTCTGGTAGGAGACGAGAACCTAAAACAGTTC
CCGCCTCCGTCTGAATTTTTGCTTTCGGTTTGGAAC
Features (pLannotate 1.2.2; 18 found; start..end, strand, type, name):
     91..507     +  CDS            gag (truncated): truncated Moloney murine leukemia virus (MMLV) gag gene lacking the start codon
    548..1264    +  CDS            EGFP: EGFP is a basic (constitutively fluorescent) green fluorescent protein published in 1996, derived from Aequorea victoria. It is reported to be a rapidly-maturing weak dimer with moderate acid sensitivity.
   1291..1309    +  misc_feature   MCS (fragment): pBluescript multiple cloning site
   1310..1329    +  CDS            capTEV™ (fragment): composite tag for in vivo biotinylation, TEV protease cleavage, and 6xHis tagging
   1343..1387    +  CDS            S-Tag: affinity and epitope tag derived from pancreatic ribonuclease A
   1412..2362    +  CDS            NDE1 (fragment): NDE1_HUMAN - Also known as NUDE. Experimental evidence at protein level: Swiss-Prot protein existence level 1. Required for centrosome duplication and formation and function of the mitotic spindle. Essential for the development of the cerebral cortex. May regulate the production of neurons by controlling the orientation of the mitotic spindle during division of cortical neuronal progenitors of the proliferative ventricular zone of the brain. Orientation of the division plane perpendicular to the layers of the cortex gives rise to two proliferative neuronal progenitors whereas parallel orientat
   2404..2426    +  misc_feature   MCS (fragment): multiple cloning site
   2438..2522    +  CDS            large T antigen (fragment): large T antigen from SV40 (simian virus 40)
   2565..2894    +  promoter       SV40 promoter: SV40 enhancer and early promoter
   2902..3300    +  CDS            BSD: blasticidin S deaminase; Aspergillus terreus BSD; confers resistance to blasticidin
   3347..3468    +  LTR            3' LTR (ΔU3) (fragment): self-inactivating 3' long terminal repeat (LTR) from Moloney murine leukemia virus
   3469..3938    +  LTR            LTR: long terminal repeat from Moloney murine leukemia virus
   4004..4056    -  CDS            lacI (fragment): lac repressor; lacI; The lac repressor binds to the lac operator to inhibit transcription in E. coli. This inhibition can be relieved by adding lactose or isopropyl-β-D-thiogalactopyranoside (IPTG).
   4239..4827    -  rep_origin     ori: high-copy-number ColE1/pMB1/pBR322/pUC origin of replication
   4987..5847    -  CDS            AmpR: β-lactamase; bla; confers resistance to ampicillin, carbenicillin, and related antibiotics
   5848..5952    -  promoter       AmpR promoter: bla
   5983..6452    +  LTR            LTR: long terminal repeat from Moloney murine leukemia virus
   6576..24      +  misc_feature   MESV Ψ (fragment) (across the origin): packaging signal of murine embryonic stem cell virus
