[The description below was written by a language model from this plasmid's Addgene catalogue record and pLannotate feature annotations shown in this document.]
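Description:
pJM134 is a Moloney murine leukemia virus-based retroviral expression plasmid built on pJAG98, a pBABEblast derivative, for stable expression of a GFP-tagged form of human NDE1 in mammalian cells. In bacteria it is maintained through a high-copy ColE1/pUC-type origin and selected with ampicillin via the β-lactamase gene and its native promoter.

The retroviral unit is bounded by MMLV long terminal repeats. Downstream of the 5′ LTR lie a packaging signal (annotated as an MESV Ψ fragment) and a truncated gag segment lacking its start codon, which together allow the transcribed genome to be packaged into virions when the viral proteins are supplied in trans by a packaging cell line. No separate internal promoter is annotated upstream of the fusion gene, so, as is usual for pBABE vectors, its expression is presumably driven from the 5′ LTR. The payload begins with EGFP, followed by a short linker region annotated with a fragment matching a TEV-cleavage/His composite tag and an S-tag, and then the NDE1 coding sequence. The catalogue describes the insert as residues 1-330 of the "KMLL" isoform, placing GFP at the N terminus. After the insert, an SV40 enhancer/early promoter drives the blasticidin S deaminase gene, allowing selection of transduced cells with blasticidin. The short large T antigen and lacI matches appear to be backbone remnants rather than functional genes.

The associated publication concerns NDE1's interactions with dynein and an isoform-specific proteasome association, so the construct is suited to generating stable cell lines for localization and affinity-purification studies of this NDE1 truncation.
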