Addgene plasmid #134165: pJM134
Purpose: Retroviral plasmid expressing GFP - Nde1
Depositing lab: Iain Cheeseman. Depositing organization: Whitehead Institute for Biomedical Research. Publication: Nde1 promotes diverse dynein functions through differential interactions and exhibits an isoform-specific proteasome association. Monda JK, Cheeseman IM. Mol Biol Cell. 2018 Sep 15;29(19):2336-2345. doi: 10.1091/mbc.E18-07-0418. Epub 2018 Jul 19. PubMed 30024347.
Backbone
  Vector backbone: pJAG98 (pBABEblast)
  Vector type: Mammalian Expression, Retroviral
Growth in bacteria
  Bacterial resistance: Ampicillin, 100 μg/mL
  Growth temperature: 37°C
  Growth strain: NEB Stable
  Copy number: High Copy
Gene/Insert
  Gene/Insert name: Nde1_KMLL 1-330
  Species: H. sapiens (human)
  Mutation: KMLL 1-330
  Entrez Gene: NDE1 (a.k.a. HOM-TES-87, LIS4, MHAC, NDE, NUDE, NUDE1)
  Tag / fusion protein: GFP (N terminal on insert)
  Cloning method: Restriction Enzyme; 5′ cloning site unknown (unknown if destroyed); 3′ cloning site unknown (unknown if destroyed)
Terms and licenses: Academic/Nonprofit Terms; Industry Terms: Not Available to Industry
How to cite: pJM134 was a gift from Iain Cheeseman (Addgene plasmid # 134165 ; http://n2t.net/addgene:134165 ; RRID:Addgene_134165)
